Addgene plasmid #46324: pG4-E6s-luc
Depositing lab: Steven Brown. Depositing organization: University of Zurich. Publication: Distinct roles of DBHS family members in the circadian transcriptional feedback loop. Kowalska E, Ripperger JA, Muheim C, Maier B, Kurihara Y, Fox AH, Kramer A, Brown SA. Mol Cell Biol. 2012 Nov;32(22):4585-94. doi: 10.1128/MCB.00334-12. Epub 2012 Sep 10. PubMed 22966205.
Backbone
  Vector backbone: pGL3-E6s
  Backbone manufacturer: Brown lab
  Total vector size (bp): 5243
  Modifications to backbone: E boxes from Dpb inserted upstream of Luc reporter in pGL3.
  Vector type: Mammalian Expression, Luciferase
Growth in bacteria
  Bacterial resistance: Ampicillin, 100 μg/mL
  Growth temperature: 37°C
  Growth strain: DH5alpha
  Copy number: High Copy
Gene/Insert
  Gene/Insert name: 5xGal4 (alt name: Gal4)
  Species: S. cerevisiae (budding yeast)
  Insert size (bp): 122
  Mutation: five copies of a multimerized GAL4 (5×GAL4) site (cut from pFR-luc; Invitrogen)
  Tag / fusion protein: E boxes (C terminal on backbone); luciferase (C terminal on backbone)
  Cloning method: Restriction Enzyme; 5′ cloning site HindIII (destroyed during cloning); 3′ cloning site XbaI (destroyed during cloning)
  Sequencing primers: 5′ LucNRev
Terms and licenses: Academic/Nonprofit Terms; Industry Terms: Not Available to Industry
How to cite: pG4-E6s-luc was a gift from Steven Brown (Addgene plasmid # 46324 ; http://n2t.net/addgene:46324 ; RRID:Addgene_46324)
