[The description below was written by a language model from this plasmid's Addgene catalogue record.]
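Description:
pG4-E6s-luc is a mammalian luciferase reporter plasmid of about 5.2 kb, built on pGL3-E6s, a derivative of the pGL3 luciferase vector in which E-box elements (recorded as coming from "Dpb", presumably the circadian clock-controlled gene Dbp) were placed upstream of the luciferase coding sequence. It is maintained in E. coli as a high-copy plasmid under ampicillin selection. No feature table is provided, so the origin of replication, the minimal promoter driving luciferase and the polyadenylation signal are not stated in the record.

The insert is a 122 bp cassette of five multimerized GAL4 binding sites (5×GAL4) of yeast origin, excised from the commercial reporter pFR-luc and introduced by restriction cloning through HindIII and XbaI sites, both of which were destroyed in the process. The catalogue lists the E boxes and luciferase as lying downstream of this insert. These are entered in the tag/fusion fields, but they are adjacent regulatory and reporter elements rather than protein fusions. The result is a composite reporter in which GAL4 sites sit next to E boxes, the motifs bound by CLOCK/BMAL1-type circadian activators, ahead of luciferase. Such an arrangement allows any protein fused to the GAL4 DNA-binding domain to be tethered beside an E-box-driven promoter, so that its activating or repressing effect on E-box-dependent transcription can be read out as a change in luciferase activity in transfected mammalian cells. The associated publication concerns the roles of DBHS family proteins in the circadian transcriptional feedback loop, which is consistent with this tethering use, although the record does not spell out the specific experiments.
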