>Addgene plasmid #46324 | pG4-E6s-luc | addgene partial sequence | sequence record 66420 | LucNRev 5'-CCTTATGCAGTTGCTCTCC-3'
GCCTTTCTTTATGTTTTTGGCGTCTTCCATGGTGGCTTTACCAACAGTACCGGAATGCCAAGCTTTTTGC
AAAAGCCTAGGCCTCCAAAAAAGCCTCCTCACTACTTCTGGAATAGCTCAGAGGCCGAGGCGGCCTCGGC
CTCTGCATAAATAAAAAAAATTAGTCAGCGATGGGGCGGAGAATGGGCGGAACTGGGCGGAGTTAGGGGC
GGGATGGGCGGAGTTAGGGGCGGGACTATGGTTGCTGACTAATTGAGATGCAGATCGCAGATCTTCCCTG
CACGTGGACTTGAGGGCCCACGTGTCGTTACACTGTCACGTGGCTAAACGCGTAAGAGATCGCAGATCTT
CCCTGCACGTGGACTTGAGGGCCCACGTGTCGTTACACTGTCACGTGGCTAAACGCGTAAGCTCGAGCTT
GCATGCCTGCAGGTCGGAGTACTGTCCTCCGAGCGGAGTACTGTCCTCCGAGCGGAGTACTGTCCTCCGA
GCGGAGTACTGTCCTCCGAGCGGAGTACTGTCCTCCGAGCGGAGACTCTAGAGCTTGCATGCCTGCAGGT
CGGAGTACTGTCCTCCGAGCGGAGTACTGTCCTCCGAGCGGAGTACTGTCCTCCGAGCGGAGTACTGTCC
TCCGAGCGGAGTACTGTCCTCCGAGCGGAGACTCTAGTATCGATAGAGAAATGTTCTGGCACCTGCACTT
GCACTGGGGACAGCCTATTTTGCTAGTTTGTTTTGTTTCGTTTTGTTTTGATGGAGAGCGTATGTTAGTA
CTATCGATTCACACAAAAAACCAACACACAGATGTAATGA
